>Addgene plasmid #141533 | TFORF0139 | addgene full sequence | sequence record 338772 | Addgene NGS Result
GGCTCCGGTGCCCGTCAGTGGGCAGAGCGCACATCGCCCACAGTCCCCGAGAAGTTGGGGGGAGGGGTCG
GCAATTGAACCGGTGCCTAGAGAAGGTGGCGCGGGGTAAACTGGGAAAGTGATGTCGTGTACTGGCTCCG
CCTTTTTCCCGAGGGTGGGGGAGAACCGTATATAAGTGCAGTAGTCGCCGTGAACGTTCTTTTTCGCAAC
GGGTTTGCCGCCAGAACACAGGTAAGTGCCGTGTGTGGTTCCCGCGGGCCTGGCCTCTTTACGGGTTATG
GCCCTTGCGTGCCTTGAATTACTTCCACCTGGCTGCAGTACGTGATTCTTGATCCCGAGCTTCGGGTTGG
AAGTGGGTGGGAGAGTTCGAGGCCTTGCGCTTAAGGAGCCCCTTCGCCTCGTGCTTGAGTTGAGGCCTGG
CCTGGGCGCTGGGGCCGCCGCGTGCGAATCTGGTGGCACCTTCGCGCCTGTCTCGCTGCTTTCGATAAGT
CTCTAGCCATTTAAAATTTTTGATGACCTGCTGCGACGCTTTTTTTCTGGCAAGATAGTCTTGTAAATGC
GGGCCAAGATCTGCACACTGGTATTTCGGTTTTTGGGGCCGCGGGCGGCGACGGGGCCCGTGCGTCCCAG
CGCACATGTTCGGCGAGGCGGGGCCTGCGAGCGCGGCCACCGAGAATCGGACGGGGGTAGTCTCAAGCTG
GCCGGCCTGCTCTGGTGCCTGGCCTCGCGCCGCCGTGTATCGCCCCGCCCTGGGCGGCAAGGCTGGCCCG
GTCGGCACCAGTTGCGTGAGCGGAAAGATGGCCGCTTCCCGGCCCTGCTGCAGGGAGCTCAAAATGGAGG
ACGCGGCGCTCGGGAGAGCGGGCGGGTGAGTCACCCACACAAAGGAAAAGGGCCTTTCCGTCCTCAGCCG
TCGCTTCATGTGACTCCACGGAGTACCGGGCGCCGTCCAGGCACCTCGATTAGTTCTCGAGCTTTTGGAG
TACGTCGTCTTTAGGTTGGGGGGAGGGGTTTTATGCGATGGAGTTTCCCCACACTGAGTGGGTGGAGACT
GAAGTTAGGCCAGCTTGGCACTTGATGTAATTCTCCTTGGAATTTGCCCTTTTTGAGTTTGGATCTTGGT
TCATTCTCAAGCCTCAGACAGTGGTTCAAAGTTTTTTTCTTCCATTTCAGGTGTCGTGAGGCTAGCACCG
CCACCATGAACGGAGAAGCCGACTGCCCCACAGACCTGGAAATGGCCGCCCCCAAAGGCCAAGACCGTTG
GTCCCAGGAAGACATGCTGACTTTGCTGGAATGCATGAAGAACAACCTTCCATCCAATGACAGCTCCAAG
TTCAAAACCACCGAATCACACATGGACTGGGAAAAAGTAGCATTTAAAGACTTTTCTGGAGACATGTGCA
AGCTCAAATGGGTGGAGATTTCTAATGAGGTGAGGAAGTTCCGTACATTGACAGAATTGATCCTCGATGC
TCAGGAACATGTTAAAAATCCTTACAAAGGCAAAAAACTCAAGAAACACCCAGACTTCCCAAAGAAGCCC
CTGACCCCTTATTTCCGCTTCTTCATGGAGAAGCGGGCCAAGTATGCGAAACTCCACCCTGAGATGAGCA
ACCTGGACCTAACCAAGATTCTGTCCAAGAAATACAAGGAGCTTCCGGAGAAGAAGAAGATGAAATATAT
TCAGGACTTCCAGAGAGAGAAACAGGAGTTCGAGCGAAACCTGGCCCGATTCAGGGAGGATCACCCCGAC
CTAATCCAGAATGCCAAGAAATCGGACATCCCAGAGAAGCCCAAAACCCCCCAGCAGCTGTGGTACACCC
ACGAGAAGAAGGTGTATCTCAAAGTGCGGCCAGATGAGATCATGAGAGACTATATCCAGAAGCACCCAGA
GCTGAACATCAGTGAGGAGGGTATCACCAAGTCCACCCTCACCAAGGCCGAACGCCAGCTCAAGGACAAG
TTTGACGGGCGACCCACCAAGCCACCTCCGAACAGCTACTCGCTGTACTGCGCAGAGCTCATGGCCAACA
TGAAGGACGTGCCCAGCACAGAGCGCATGGTGCTGTGCAGCCAGCAGTGGAAGCTGCTGTCCCAGAAGGA
GAAGGACGCCTATCACAAGAAGTGTGATCAGAAAAAGAAAGATTACGAGGTGGAGCTGCTCCGTTTCCTC
GAGAGCCTGCCTGAGGAGGAGCAGCAGCGGGTCTTGGGGGAAGAGAAGATGCTGAACATCAACAAGAAGC
AGGCCACCAGCCCCGCCTCCAAGAAGCCAGCCCAGGAAGGGGGCAAGGGCGGCTCCGAGAAGCCCAAGCG
GCCCGTGTCGGCCATGTTCATCTTCTCGGAGGAGAAACGGCGGCAGCTGCAGGAGGAGCGGCCTGAGCTC
TCCGAGAGCGAGCTGACCCGCCTGCTGGCCCGAATGTGGAACGACCTGTCTGAGAAGAAGAAGGCCAAGT
ACAAGGCCCGAGAGGCGGCGCTCAAGGCTCAGTCGGAGAGGAAGCCCGGCGGGGAGCGCGAGGAACGGGG
CAAGCTGCCCGAGTCCCCCAAAAGAGCTGAGGAGATCTGGCAACAGAGCGTTATCGGCGACTACCTGGCC
CGCTTCAAGAATGACCGGGTGAAGGCCTTGAAAGCCATGGAAATGACCTGGAATAACATGGAAAAGAAGG
AGAAACTGATGTGGATTAAGAAGGCAGCCGAAGACCAAAAGCGATATGAGAGAGAGCTGAGTGAGATGCG
GGCACCTCCAGCTGCTACAAATTCTTCCAAGAAGATGAAATTCCAGGGAGAACCCAAGAAGCCTCCCATG
AACGGTTACCAGAAGTTCTCCCAGGAGCTGCTGTCCAATGGGGAGCTGAACCACCTGCCGCTGAAGGAGC
GCATGGTGGAGATCGGCAGTCGCTGGCAGCGCATCTCCCAGAGCCAGAAGGAGCACTACAAAAAGCTGGC
CGAGGAGCAGCAAAAGCAGTACAAGGTGCACCTGGACCTCTGGGTTAAGAGCCTGTCTCCCCAGGACCGT
GCAGCATATAAAGAGTACATCTCCAATAAACGTAAGAGCATGACCAAGCTGCGAGGCCCAAACCCCAAAT
CCAGCCGGACTACTCTGCAGTCCAAGTCGGAGTCCGAGGAGGATGATGAAGAGGATGAGGATGACGAGGA
CGAGGATGAAGAAGAGGAAGATGATGAGAATGGGGACTCCTCTGAAGATGGCGGCGACTCCTCTGAGTCC
AGCAGCGAGGACGAGAGCGAGGATGGGGATGAGAATGAAGAGGATGACGAGGACGAAGACGACGACGAGG
ATGACGATGAGGATGAAGATAATGAGTCCGAGGGCAGCAGCTCCAGCTCCTCCTCCTCAGGGGACTCCTC
AGACTCTGACTCCAACTAGTAATGAACTAGTCCGTAACTTGAAAGTATTTCGATTTCTTGGCTTTATATA
TCTTGTGGAAAGGACGACGCCGCACAAGTGTCACAGCGGTGACGCGTTAAGTCGACAATCAACCTCTGGA
TTACAAAATTTGTGAAAGATTGACTGGTATTCTTAACTATGTTGCTCCTTTTACGCTATGTGGATACGCT
GCTTTAATGCCTTTGTATCATGCTATTGCTTCCCGTATGGCTTTCATTTTCTCCTCCTTGTATAAATCCT
GGTTGCTGTCTCTTTATGAGGAGTTGTGGCCCGTTGTCAGGCAACGTGGCGTGGTGTGCACTGTGTTTGC
TGACGCAACCCCCACTGGTTGGGGCATTGCCACCACCTGTCAGCTCCTTTCCGGGACTTTCGCTTTCCCC
CTCCCTATTGCCACGGCGGAACTCATCGCCGCCTGCCTTGCCCGCTGCTGGACAGGGGCTCGGCTGTTGG
GCACTGACAATTCCGTGGTGTTGTCGGGGAAATCATCGTCCTTTCCTTGGCTGCTCGCCTGTGTTGCCAC
CTGGATTCTGCGCGGGACGTCCTTCTGCTACGTCCCTTCGGCCCTCAATCCAGCGGACCTTCCTTCCCGC
GGCCTGCTGCCGGCTCTGCGGCCTCTTCCGCGTCTTCGCCTTCGCCCTCAGACGAGTCGGATCTCCCTTT
GGGCCGCCTCCCCGCGTCGACTTTAAGACCAATGACTTACAAGGCAGCTGTAGATCTTAGCCACTTTTTA
AAAGAAAAGGGGGGACTGGAAGGGCTAATTCACTCCCAACGAAGACAAGATCTGCTTTTTGCTTGTACTG
GGTCTCTCTGGTTAGACCAGATCTGAGCCTGGGAGCTCTCTGGCTAACTAGGGAACCCACTGCTTAAGCC
TCAATAAAGCTTGCCTTGAGTGCTTCAAGTAGTGTGTGCCCGTCTGTTGTGTGACTCTGGTAACTAGAGA
TCCCTCAGACCCTTTTAGTCAGTGTGGAAAATCTCTAGCAGTACGTATAGTAGTTCATGTCATCTTATTA
TTCAGTATTTATAACTTGCAAAGAAATGAATATCAGAGAGTGAGAGGAACTTGTTTATTGCAGCTTATAA
TGGTTACAAATAAAGCAATAGCATCACAAATTTCACAAATAAAGCATTTTTTTCACTGCATTCTAGTTGT
GGTTTGTCCAAACTCATCAATGTATCTTATCATGTCTGGCTCTAGCTATCCCGCCCCTAACTCCGCCCAT
CCCGCCCCTAACTCCGCCCAGTTCCGCCCATTCTCCGCCCCATGGCTGACTAATTTTTTTTATTTATGCA
GAGGCCGAGGCCGCCTCGGCCTCTGAGCTATTCCAGAAGTAGTGAGGAGGCTTTTTTGGAGGCCTAGGGA
CGTACCCAATTCGCCCTATAGTGAGTCGTATTACGCGCGCTCACTGGCCGTCGTTTTACAACGTCGTGAC
TGGGAAAACCCTGGCGTTACCCAACTTAATCGCCTTGCAGCACATCCCCCTTTCGCCAGCTGGCGTAATA
GCGAAGAGGCCCGCACCGATCGCCCTTCCCAACAGTTGCGCAGCCTGAATGGCGAATGGG
[124 nt withheld, positions 4961-5084]
C
[91 nt withheld, positions 5086-5176]
A
[49 nt withheld, positions 5178-5226]
CCTTTGACGTTGGAGTCCACGTTCTTT
[37 nt withheld, positions 5254-5290]
ACCCTATCTCGGTCTATTCTTTTGATTTATAAGGGATTTTGCCGATTTCGGCCTATTGGTTAAAAAATGA
GCTGATTTAACAAAAATTTAACGCGAATTTTAACAAAATATTAACGCTTACAATTTAGGTGGCACTTTTC
GGGGAAATGTGCGCGGAACCCCTATTTGTTTATTTTTCTAAATACATTCAAATATGTATCCGCTCATGAG
ACAATAACCCTGATAAATGCTTCAATAATATTGAAAAAGGAAGAGTATGAGTATTCAACATTTCCGTGTC
GCCCTTATTCCCTTTTTTGCGGCATTTTGCCTTCCTGTTTTTGCTCACCCAGAAACGCTGGTGAAAGTAA
AAGATGCTGAAGATCAGTTGGGTGCACGAGTGGGTTACATCGAACTGGATCTCAACAGCGGTAAGATCCT
TGAGAGTTTTCGCCCCGAAGAACGTTTTCCAATGATGAGCACTTTTAAAGTTCTGCTATGTGGCGCGGTA
TTATCCCGTATTGACGCCGGGCAAGAGCAACTCGGTCGCCGCATACACTATTCTCAGAATGACTTGGTTG
AGTACTCACCAGTCACAGAAAAGCATCTTACGGATGGCATGACAGTAAGAGAATTATGCAGTGCTGCCAT
AACCATGAGTGATAACACTGCGGCCAACTTACTTCTGACAACGATCGGAGGACCGAAGGAGCTAACCGCT
TTTTTGCACAACATGGGGGATCATGTAACTCGCCTTGATCGTTGGGAACCGGAGCTGAATGAAGCCATAC
CAAACGACGAGCGTGACACCACGATGCCTGTAGCAATGGCAACAACGTTGCGCAAACTATTAACTGGCGA
ACTACTTACTCTAGCTTCCCGGCAACAATTAATAGACTGGATGGAGGCGGATAAAGTTGCAGGACCACTT
CTGCGCTCGGCCCTTCCGGCTGGCTGGTTTATTGCTGATAAATCTGGAGCCGGTGAGCGTGGGTCTCGCG
GTATCATTGCAGCACTGGGGCCAGATGGTAAGCCCTCCCGTATCGTAGTTATCTACACGACGGGGAGTCA
GGCAACTATGGATGAACGAAATAGACAGATCGCTGAGATAGGTGCCTCACTGATTAAGCATTGGTAACTG
TCAGACCAAGTTTACTCATATATACTTTAGATTGATTTAAAACTTCATTTTTAATTTAAAAGGATCTAGG
TGAAGATCCTTTTTGATAATCTCATGACCAAAATCCCTTAACGTGAGTTTTCGTTCCACTGAGCGTCAGA
CCCCGTAGAAAAGATCAAAGGATCTTCTTGAGATCCTTTTTTTCTGCGCGTAATCTGCTGCTTGCAAACA
AAAAAACCACCGCTACCAGCGGTGGTTTGTTTGCCGGATCAAGAGCTACCAACTCTTTTTCCGAAGGTAA
CTGGCTTCAGCAGAGCGCAGATACCAAATACTGTTCTTCTAGTGTAGCCGTAGTTAGGCCACCACTTCAA
GAACTCTGTAGCACCGCCTACATACCTCGCTCTGCTAATCCTGTTACCAGTGGCTGCTGCCAGTGGCGAT
AAGTCGTGTCTTACCGGGTTGGACTCAAGACGATAGTTACCGGATAAGGCGCAGCGGTCGGGCTGAACGG
GGGGTTCGTGCACACAGCCCAGCTTGGAGCGAACGACCTACACCGAACTGAGATACCTACAGCGTGAGCT
ATGAGAAAGCGCCACGCTTCCCGAAGGGAGAAAGGCGGACAGGTATCCGGTAAGCGGCAGGGTCGGAACA
GGAGAGCGCACGAGGGAGCTTCCAGGGGGAAACGCCTGGTATCTTTATAGTCCTGTCGGGTTTCGCCACC
TCTGACTTGAGCGTCGATTTTTGTGATGCTCGTCAGGGGGGCGGAGCCTATGGAAAAACGCCAGCAACGC
GGCCTTTTTACGGTTCCTGGCCTTTTGCTGGCCTTTTGCTCACATGTTCTTTCCTGCGTTATCCCCTGAT
TCTGTGGATAACCGTATTACCGCCTTTGAGTGAGCTGATACCGCTCGCCGCAGCCGAACGACCGAGCGCA
GCGAGTCAGTGAGCGAGGAAGCGGAAGAGCGCCCAATACGCAAACCGCCTCTCCCCGCGCGTTGGCCGAT
TCATTAATGCAGCTGGCACGACAGGTTTCCCGACTGGAAAGCGGGCAGTGAGCGCAACGCAATTAATGTG
AGTTAGCTCACTCATTAGGCACCCCAGGCTTTACACTTTATGCTTCCGGCTCGTATGTTGTGTGGAATTG
TGAGCGGATAACAATTTCACACAGGAAACAGCTATGACCATGATTACGCCAAGCGCGCAATTAACCCTCA
CTAAAGGGAACAAAAGCTGGAGCTGCAAGCTTAATGTAGTCTTATGCAATACTCTTGTAGTCTTGCAACA
TGGTAACGATGAGTTAGCAACATGCCTTACAAGGAGAGAAAAAGCACCGTGCATGCCGATTGGTGGAAGT
AAGGTGGTACGATCGTGCCTTATTAGGAAGGCAACAGACGGGTCTGACATGGATTGGACGAACCACTGAA
TTGCCGCATTGCAGAGATATTGTATTTAAGTGCCTAGCTCGATACATAAACGGGTCTCTCTGGTTAGACC
AGATCTGAGCCTGGGAGCTCTCTGGCTAACTAGGGAACCCACTGCTTAAGCCTCAATAAAGCTTGCCTTG
AGTGCTTCAAGTAGTGTGTGCCCGTCTGTTGTGTGACTCTGGTAACTAGAGATCCCTCAGACCCTTTTAG
TCAGTGTGGAAAATCTCTAGCAGTGGCGCCCGAACAGGGACTTGAAAGCGAAAGGGAAACCAGAGGAGCT
CTCTCGACGCAGGACTCGGCTTGCTGAAGCGCGCACGGCAAGAGGCGAGGGGCGGCGACTGGTGAGTACG
CCAAAAATTTTGACTAGCGGAGGCTAGAAGGAGAGAGATGGGTGCGAGAGCGTCAGTATTAAGCGGGGGA
GAATTAGATCGCGATGGGAAAAAATTCGGTTAAGGCCAGGGGGAAAGAAAAAATATAAATTAAAACATAT
AGTATGGGCAAGCAGGGAGCTAGAACGATTCGCAGTTAATCCTGGCCTGTTAGAAACATCAGAAGGCTGT
AGACAAATACTGGGACAGCTACAACCATCCCTTCAGACAGGATCAGAAGAACTTAGATCATTATATAATA
CAGTAGCAACCCTCTATTGTGTGCATCAAAGGATAGAGATAAAAGACACCAAGGAAGCTTTAGACAAGAT
AGAGGAAGAGCAAAACAAAAGTAAGACCACCGCACAGCAAGCGGCCGCTGATCTTCAGACCTGGAGGAGG
AGATATGAGGGACAATTGGAGAAGTGAATTATATAAATATAAAGTAGTAAAAATTGAACCATTAGGAGTA
GCACCCACCAAGGCAAAGAGAAGAGTGGTGCAGAGAGAAAAAAGAGCAGTGGGAATAGGAGCTTTGTTCC
TTGGGTTCTTGGGAGCAGCAGGAAGCACTATGGGCGCAGCGTCAATGACGCTGACGGTACAGGCCAGACA
ATTATTGTCTGGTATAGTGCAGCAGCAGAACAATTTGCTGAGGGCTATTGAGGCGCAACAGCATCTGTTG
CAACTCACAGTCTGGGGCATCAAGCAGCTCCAGGCAAGAATCCTGGCTGTGGAAAGATACCTAAAGGATC
AACAGCTCCTGGGGATTTGGGGTTGCTCTGGAAAACTCATTTGCACCACTGCTGTGCCTTGGAATGCTAG
TTGGAGTAATAAATCTCTGGAACAGATTTGGAATCACACGACCTGGATGGAGTGGGACAGAGAAATTAAC
AATTACACAAGCTTAATACACTCCTTAATTGAAGAATCGCAAAACCAGCAAGAAAAGAATGAACAAGAAT
TATTGGAATTAGATAAATGGGCAAGTTTGTGGAATTGGTTTAACATAACAAATTGGCTGTGGTATATAAA
ATTATTCATAATGATAGTAGGAGGCTTGGTAGGTTTAAGAATAGTTTTTGCTGTACTTTCTATAGTGAAT
AGAGTTAGGCAGGGATATTCACCATTATCGTTTCAGACCCACCTCCCAACCCCGAGGGGACCCATGCATT
GCATCTCAATTAGTCAGCAACCAGGTGTGGAAAGTCCCCAGGCTCCCCAGCAGGCAGAAGTATGCAAAGC
ATGCGTCTCAATTAGTCAGCAACCATAGTCCCGCCCCTAACTCCGCCCATCCCGCCCCTAACTCCGCCCA
GTTCCGCCCATTCTCCGCCCCATGGCTGACTAATTTTTTTTATTTATGCAGAGGCCGAGGCCGCCTCGGC
CTCTGAGCTATTCCAGAAGTAGTGAGGAGGCTTTTTTGGAGGCCTAGGCTTTTGCAAAAAGCTTTCTAGA
GGTACCACCGGAGCTTACCATGACCGAGTACAAGCCCACGGTGCGCCTCGCCACCCGCGACGACGTCCCC
AGGGCCGTACGCACCCTCGCCGCCGCGTTCGCCGACTACCCCGCCACGCGCCACACCGTCGATCCGGACC
GCCACATCGAGCGGGTCACCGAGCTGCAAGAACTCTTCCTCACGCGCGTCGGGCTCGACATCGGCAAGGT
GTGGGTCGCGGACGACGGCGCCGCCGTGGCGGTCTGGACCACGCCGGAGAGCGTCGAAGCGGGGGCGGTG
TTCGCCGAGATCGGCCCGCGCATGGCCGAGTTGAGCGGTTCCCGGCTGGCCGCGCAGCAACAGATGGAAG
GCCTCCTGGCGCCGCACCGGCCCAAGGAGCCCGCGTGGTTCCTGGCCACCGTCGGCGTCTCGCCCGACCA
CCAGGGCAAGGGTCTGGGCAGCGCCGTCGTGCTCCCCGGAGTGGAGGCGGCCGAGCGCGCCGGGGTGCCC
GCCTTCCTGGAGACCTCCGCGCCCCGCAACCTCCCCTTCTACGAGCGGCTCGGCTTCACCGTCACCGCCG
ACGTCGAGGTGCCCGAAGGACCGCGCACCTGGTGCATGACCCGCAAGCCCGGTGCCAGTTAACGAATTCT
AGATCTTGAGACAAATGGCAGTATTCATCCACAATTTTAAAAGAAAAGGGGGGATTGGGGGGTACAGTGC
AGGGGAAAGAATAGTAGACATAATAGCAACAGACATACAAACTAAAGAATTACAAAAACAAATTACAAAA
ATTCAAAATTTTCGGGTTTATTACAGGGACAGCAGAGATCCACTTTGGCGCCGGCTCGAGGCCTGCAGGT
GCAAAGATGGATAAAGTTTTAAACAGAGAGGAATCTTTGCAGCTAATGGACCTTCTAGGTCTTGAAAGGA
GTGGGAATT
Features (pLannotate 1.2.2; 31 found; start..end, strand, type, name):
      1..1179    +  promoter       EF-1α promoter: strong constitutive promoter for human elongation factor EF-1α
   1196..3229    +  CDS            UBTF (fragment): UBF1_HUMAN - Also known as UBF, UBF1. Experimental evidence at protein level: Swiss-Prot protein existence level 1. Recognizes the ribosomal RNA gene promoter and activates transcription mediated by RNA polymerase I through cooperative interactions with the transcription factor SL1/TIF-IB complex. It binds specifically to the upstream control element. From Homo sapiens (Human).
   3392..3445    +  promoter       U6 promoter (fragment): RNA polymerase III promoter for human U6 snRNA
   3487..4075    +  misc_feature   WPRE: woodchuck hepatitis virus posttranscriptional regulatory element
   4126..4145    +  misc_feature   cPPT/CTS (fragment): central polypurine tract and central termination sequence of HIV-1
   4147..4380    +  LTR            3' LTR (ΔU3): self-inactivating 3' long terminal repeat (LTR) from HIV-1
   4458..4579    +  polyA_signal   SV40 poly(A) signal: SV40 polyadenylation signal
   4619..4754    +  rep_origin     SV40 ori: SV40 origin of replication
   4775..4793    -  promoter       T7 promoter: promoter for bacteriophage T7 RNA polymerase
   4801..4956    +  CDS            lacZα (fragment): LacZα fragment of β-galactosidase; lacZ fragment
   4961..5389    +  rep_origin     f1 ori (sequence partly withheld): f1 bacteriophage origin of replication; arrow indicates direction of (+) strand synthesis
   5442..5546    +  promoter       AmpR promoter: bla
   5547..6407    +  CDS            AmpR: β-lactamase; bla; confers resistance to ampicillin, carbenicillin, and related antibiotics
   6578..7166    +  rep_origin     ori: high-copy-number ColE1/pMB1/pBR322/pUC origin of replication
   7349..7441    +  CDS            lacI (fragment): lac repressor; lacI; The lac repressor binds to the lac operator to inhibit transcription in E. coli. This inhibition can be relieved by adding lactose or isopropyl-β-D-thiogalactopyranoside (IPTG).
   7454..7475    +  protein_bind   CAP binding site: CAP binding activates transcription in the presence of cAMP. E. coli catabolite activator protein
   7490..7520    +  promoter       lac promoter: promoter for the E. coli lac operon
   7528..7544    +  protein_bind   lac operator: The lac repressor binds to the lac operator to inhibit transcription in E. coli. This inhibition can be relieved by adding lactose or isopropyl-β-D-thiogalactopyranoside (IPTG). lac repressor encoded by lacI
   7589..7607    +  promoter       T3 promoter: promoter for bacteriophage T3 RNA polymerase
   7635..7861    +  promoter       RSV promoter: Rous sarcoma virus enhancer/promoter
   7862..8042    +  LTR            5' LTR (truncated): truncated 5' long terminal repeat (LTR) from HIV-1
   8089..8214    +  misc_feature   HIV-1 Ψ: packaging signal of human immunodeficiency virus type 1
   8198..8561    +  CDS            HIV-1 gag (fragment): gag protein from human immunodeficiency virus 1; gag
   8707..8940    +  misc_feature   RRE: The Rev response element (RRE) of HIV-1 allows for Rev-dependent mRNA export from the nucleus to the cytoplasm.
   9317..9343    +  CDS            Rev (fragment): human immunodeficiency virus 1 (HIV-1) Rev protein; rev; enhances nuclear export of unspliced and incompletely spliced viral mRNAs
   9350..9373    +  promoter       SV40 promoter (fragment): SV40 early promoter
   9374..9445    +  promoter       SV40 promoter (fragment): SV40 enhancer and early promoter
   9469..9604    +  rep_origin     SV40 ori: SV40 origin of replication
   9650..10246   +  CDS            PuroR (fragment): puromycin N-acetyltransferase; pac from Streptomyces; confers resistance to puromycin
  10295..10412   +  misc_feature   cPPT/CTS: central polypurine tract and central termination sequence of HIV-1
  10477..10543   +  CDS            small t antigen (fragment): SV40 (simian virus 40) small t antigen
