[The description below was written by a language model from this plasmid's Addgene catalogue record and pLannotate feature annotations shown in this document.]
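Description:
TFORF0139 is a lentiviral mammalian expression plasmid built on the pLX_TRC317 backbone and designed to overexpress the human transcription factor UBTF (also called UBF or UBF1), which recognises the ribosomal RNA gene promoter and activates RNA polymerase I transcription. It belongs to a barcoded transcription factor ORF collection. Each member carries a unique 24-bp barcode that identifies the ORF, so individual factors can be identified in pooled overexpression screens such as directed-differentiation screens. The sequenced record is about 10.5 kb. In bacteria the plasmid is maintained through a high-copy ColE1/pUC-type origin with ampicillin resistance, and an f1 origin is also present. The depositor warns that recombination can occur, as is common for LTR-containing plasmids.

The transfer cassette has a third-generation, self-inactivating layout. An RSV promoter drives a truncated HIV-1 5' LTR, followed by the Ψ packaging signal with a gag fragment, the RRE for Rev-dependent nuclear export, and a cPPT/CTS that aids nuclear import. The ΔU3 3' LTR and an SV40 polyadenylation signal close the viral genome. Within it, an SV40 early promoter drives puromycin N-acetyltransferase for selecting transduced cells, and the strong constitutive EF-1α promoter drives the synthesised UBTF ORF. The annotation tool matched most, but not all, of the stated 2,285-bp insert to UBTF. A WPRE downstream of the ORF enhances transcript stability and expression. The barcode is not annotated in the feature table. A short U6-promoter fragment lies between the ORF and the WPRE, and its function is not stated in the record.
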