Addgene plasmid #141533: TFORF0139
Purpose: Lentiviral vector for overexpressing the UBTF transcription factor ORF with a unique 24-bp barcode. Barcodes facilitate identification of transcription factors in pooled screens.
Depositing lab: Feng Zhang. Depositing organization: Broad Institute. Publication: A transcription factor atlas of directed differentiation. Joung J, Ma S, Tay T, Geiger-Schuller KR, Kirchgatterer PC, Verdine VK, Guo B, Arias-Garcia MA, Allen WE, Singh A, Kuksenko O, Abudayyeh OO, Gootenberg JS, Fu Z, Macrae RK, Buenrostro JD, Regev A, Zhang F. Cell. 2023 Jan 5;186(1):209-229.e26. doi: 10.1016/j.cell.2022.11.026. PubMed 36608654.
Backbone
  Vector backbone: pLX_TRC317
  Backbone manufacturer: Broad Institute Genetic Perturbation Platform
  Backbone size w/o insert (bp): 8264
  Vector type: Mammalian Expression, Lentiviral
  Selectable markers: Puromycin
Growth in bacteria
  Bacterial resistance: Ampicillin, 100 μg/mL
  Growth temperature: 37°C
  Growth strain: NEB Stable
  Copy number: High Copy
Gene/Insert
  Gene/Insert name: UBTF
  Species: H. sapiens (human)
  Insert size (bp): 2285
  Entrez Gene: UBTF (a.k.a. CONDBA, NOR-90, UBF, UBF-1, UBF1, UBF2)
  Promoter: EF1a
  Cloning method: Unknown
  Sequencing primers: 5′ GGGTGGAGACTGAAGTTAGGCCAG; 3′ CACATAGCGTAAAAGGAGCAACATAG
Terms and licenses: Academic/Nonprofit Terms; Industry Terms: Not Available to Industry
Depositor comments: NM_001076684,NM_001076683,XM_017025004,XM_017025003,ENST00000343638,ENST00000533177,ENST00000393606,ENST00000526094 . The transcription factor ORF portion of this plasmid was synthesized by Genewiz. Please test multiple small colonies in case of plasmid recombination. To make this collection available in a timely manner, a portion of this collection was not fully sequenced by Addgene. If an Addgene verified full plasmid sequence is not available, please contact us prior to placing an order to request the full sequence.
How to cite: TFORF0139 was a gift from Feng Zhang (Addgene plasmid # 141533 ; http://n2t.net/addgene:141533 ; RRID:Addgene_141533)
