>Addgene plasmid #141533 | TFORF0139 | depositor partial sequence | sequence record 276736 | Insert
ACCGCCACCATGAACGGAGAAGCCGACTGCCCCACAGACCTGGAAATGGCCGCCCCCAAAGGCCAAGACC
GTTGGTCCCAGGAAGACATGCTGACTTTGCTGGAATGCATGAAGAACAACCTTCCATCCAATGACAGCTC
CAAGTTCAAAACCACCGAATCACACATGGACTGGGAAAAAGTAGCATTTAAAGACTTTTCTGGAGACATG
TGCAAGCTCAAATGGGTGGAGATTTCTAATGAGGTGAGGAAGTTCCGTACATTGACAGAATTGATCCTCG
ATGCTCAGGAACATGTTAAAAATCCTTACAAAGGCAAAAAACTCAAGAAACACCCAGACTTCCCAAAGAA
GCCCCTGACCCCTTATTTCCGCTTCTTCATGGAGAAGCGGGCCAAGTATGCGAAACTCCACCCTGAGATG
AGCAACCTGGACCTAACCAAGATTCTGTCCAAGAAATACAAGGAGCTTCCGGAGAAGAAGAAGATGAAAT
ATATTCAGGACTTCCAGAGAGAGAAACAGGAGTTCGAGCGAAACCTGGCCCGATTCAGGGAGGATCACCC
CGACCTAATCCAGAATGCCAAGAAATCGGACATCCCAGAGAAGCCCAAAACCCCCCAGCAGCTGTGGTAC
ACCCACGAGAAGAAGGTGTATCTCAAAGTGCGGCCAGATGAGATCATGAGAGACTATATCCAGAAGCACC
CAGAGCTGAACATCAGTGAGGAGGGTATCACCAAGTCCACCCTCACCAAGGCCGAACGCCAGCTCAAGGA
CAAGTTTGACGGGCGACCCACCAAGCCACCTCCGAACAGCTACTCGCTGTACTGCGCAGAGCTCATGGCC
AACATGAAGGACGTGCCCAGCACAGAGCGCATGGTGCTGTGCAGCCAGCAGTGGAAGCTGCTGTCCCAGA
AGGAGAAGGACGCCTATCACAAGAAGTGTGATCAGAAAAAGAAAGATTACGAGGTGGAGCTGCTCCGTTT
CCTCGAGAGCCTGCCTGAGGAGGAGCAGCAGCGGGTCTTGGGGGAAGAGAAGATGCTGAACATCAACAAG
AAGCAGGCCACCAGCCCCGCCTCCAAGAAGCCAGCCCAGGAAGGGGGCAAGGGCGGCTCCGAGAAGCCCA
AGCGGCCCGTGTCGGCCATGTTCATCTTCTCGGAGGAGAAACGGCGGCAGCTGCAGGAGGAGCGGCCTGA
GCTCTCCGAGAGCGAGCTGACCCGCCTGCTGGCCCGAATGTGGAACGACCTGTCTGAGAAGAAGAAGGCC
AAGTACAAGGCCCGAGAGGCGGCGCTCAAGGCTCAGTCGGAGAGGAAGCCCGGCGGGGAGCGCGAGGAAC
GGGGCAAGCTGCCCGAGTCCCCCAAAAGAGCTGAGGAGATCTGGCAACAGAGCGTTATCGGCGACTACCT
GGCCCGCTTCAAGAATGACCGGGTGAAGGCCTTGAAAGCCATGGAAATGACCTGGAATAACATGGAAAAG
AAGGAGAAACTGATGTGGATTAAGAAGGCAGCCGAAGACCAAAAGCGATATGAGAGAGAGCTGAGTGAGA
TGCGGGCACCTCCAGCTGCTACAAATTCTTCCAAGAAGATGAAATTCCAGGGAGAACCCAAGAAGCCTCC
CATGAACGGTTACCAGAAGTTCTCCCAGGAGCTGCTGTCCAATGGGGAGCTGAACCACCTGCCGCTGAAG
GAGCGCATGGTGGAGATCGGCAGTCGCTGGCAGCGCATCTCCCAGAGCCAGAAGGAGCACTACAAAAAGC
TGGCCGAGGAGCAGCAAAAGCAGTACAAGGTGCACCTGGACCTCTGGGTTAAGAGCCTGTCTCCCCAGGA
CCGTGCAGCATATAAAGAGTACATCTCCAATAAACGTAAGAGCATGACCAAGCTGCGAGGCCCAAACCCC
AAATCCAGCCGGACTACTCTGCAGTCCAAGTCGGAGTCCGAGGAGGATGATGAAGAGGATGAGGATGACG
AGGACGAGGATGAAGAAGAGGAAGATGATGAGAATGGGGACTCCTCTGAAGATGGCGGCGACTCCTCTGA
GTCCAGCAGCGAGGACGAGAGCGAGGATGGGGATGAGAATGAAGAGGATGACGAGGACGAAGACGACGAC
GAGGATGACGATGAGGATGAAGATAATGAGTCCGAGGGCAGCAGCTCCAGCTCCTCCTCCTCAGGGGACT
CCTCAGACTCTGACTCCAACTAGTAATGAACTAGTCCGTAACTTGAAAGTATTTCGATTTCTTGGCTTTA
TATATCTTGTGGAAAGGACGACGCCGCACAAGTGTCACAGCGGTG
