>Addgene plasmid #141533 | TFORF0139 | depositor partial sequence | sequence record 276737 | Barcode
CGCCGCACAAGTGTCACAGCGGTG
